>Addgene plasmid #13679 | pRK-Myc-Smurf2 (CG) | addgene partial sequence | sequence record 19992 | SP6 5'-ATTTAGGTGACACTATAG-3'
CTGCACCTCGGTTCTATCGCCGCCACCATGGAGCAGAAGCTGATATCAGAGGAGGATCTGATCGATGAAT
TCTCTAACCCCGGAGGCCGGAGGAACGGGCCCGTCAAGCTGCGCCTGACAGTACTCTGTGCAAAAAACCT
GGTGAAAAAGGATTTTTTCCGACTTCCTGATCCATTTGCTAAGGTGGTGGTTGATGGATCTGGGCAATGC
CATTCTACAGATACTGTGAAGAATACGCTTGATCCAAAGTGGAATCAGCATTATGACATGTATATTGGAA
AGTCTGATTCAGTTACGATCAGTGTATGGAATCACAAGAAGATCCATAAGAAACAAGGTGCTGGATTTCT
CGGTTGTGTTCGTCTTCTTTCCAATGCCATCAACCGCCTCAAAGACACTGGTTATCAGAGGTTGGATTTA
TGCAAACTCGGGCCAAATGACAATGATACAGTTAGAGGACAGATAGTAGTAAGTCTTCAGTCCAGAGACC
GAATAGGCACAGGAGGACAAGTTGTGGACTGCAGTCGTTTATTTGATAACGATTTACCAGACGGCTGGGA
AGAAAGGAGAACCGCCTCTGGAAGAATCCAGTATCTAAACCATATAACAAGAACTACGCAATGGGAGCGC
CCAACACGACCGGCATCCGAATATTCTAGCCCTGGCAGACCTCTTAGCTGCTTTGTTGATGAGAACACTC
CTATTAGTGGAACAAATGGTGCAAC
