[The description below was written by a language model from this plasmid's Addgene catalogue record.]
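Description:
pRK-Myc-Smurf2 (CG) is a mammalian expression plasmid built on the pRK5 backbone (about 4.7 kb without insert). It carries a roughly 2.2 kb human SMURF2 coding sequence cloned between EcoRI and HindIII sites, both of which remain intact. The vector is propagated in E. coli as a high-copy plasmid under ampicillin selection. No mammalian selection marker is listed, which suggests transient transfection rather than stable line generation. The record does not state the promoter. pRK5-family vectors generally drive expression from the CMV immediate-early promoter, and the SP6 primer listed for 5′ sequencing fits the SP6 promoter site that lies upstream of the cloning region in that backbone.

The insert encodes Smurf2, a HECT-domain E3 ubiquitin ligase, fused at its N-terminus to a Myc epitope tag supplied by the backbone. The tag allows detection and immunoprecipitation with anti-Myc antibodies. The protein carries a cysteine-to-glycine point mutation. The record is internally inconsistent about the position: the insert name gives C716G, while the mutation field refers to C416. The "CG" in the plasmid name and the insert name both point to residue 716, which is the catalytic cysteine of the HECT domain, so the encoded protein would be expected to lack ligase activity, but users should confirm this by sequencing.

The associated publication concerns Smurf2-mediated regulation of Smad degradation and activity. In that context the construct most plausibly serves as a catalytically dead control alongside wild-type Smurf2, to separate ubiquitin ligase-dependent effects on Smad turnover and TGF-β/BMP signalling from effects due to binding alone.
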