Addgene plasmid #13679: pRK-Myc-Smurf2 (CG)
Depositing lab: Ying Zhang. Publication: Regulation of Smad degradation and activity by Smurf2, an E3 ubiquitin ligase. Zhang Y, Chang C, Gehling DJ, Hemmati-Brivanlou A, Derynck R. Proc Natl Acad Sci U S A. 2001 Jan 30. 98(3):974-9. 10.1073/pnas.98.3.974 PubMed 11158580.
Backbone
  Vector backbone: pRK5
  Backbone size w/o insert (bp): 4700
  Vector type: Mammalian Expression
Growth in bacteria
  Bacterial resistance: Ampicillin, 100 μg/mL
  Growth temperature: 37°C
  Growth strain: DH5alpha
  Copy number: High Copy
Gene/Insert
  Gene/Insert name: Smurf2 (C716G) (alt name: Smurf2 C716G)
  Species: H. sapiens (human)
  Insert size (bp): 2241
  Mutation: Smurf2 with a C416 to G substution.
  GenBank ID: NM_022739
  Entrez Gene: SMURF2
  Tag / fusion protein: Myc (N terminal on backbone)
  Cloning method: Restriction Enzyme; 5′ cloning site EcoRI (not destroyed); 3′ cloning site HindIII (not destroyed)
  Sequencing primers: 5′ SP6
Terms and licenses: Academic/Nonprofit Terms; Industry Terms: Not Available to Industry
How to cite: pRK-Myc-Smurf2 (CG) was a gift from Ying Zhang (Addgene plasmid # 13679 ; http://n2t.net/addgene:13679 ; RRID:Addgene_13679)
